Addgene plasmid #75222: pMars1CyeGFP
Purpose: Mammalian intracellular expression of fluorogen activating protein Mars1Cy-eGFP fusion
Depositing lab: Alan Waggoner. Depositing organization: Carnegie Mellon University. Publication: Fluoromodule-based reporter/probes designed for in vivo fluorescence imaging. Zhang M, Chakraborty SK, Sampath P, Rojas JJ, Hou W, Saurabh S, Thorne SH, Bruchez MP, Waggoner AS. J Clin Invest. 2015 Oct 1;125(10):3915-27. doi: 10.1172/JCI81086. Epub 2015 Sep 8. PubMed 26348895.
Backbone
  Vector backbone: pEGFP
  Backbone manufacturer: Clontech
  Backbone size w/o insert (bp): 3958
  Total vector size (bp): 5452
  Vector type: Mammalian Expression
  Selectable markers: Neomycin (select with G418)
Growth in bacteria
  Bacterial resistance: Kanamycin, 50 μg/mL
  Growth temperature: 37°C
  Growth strain: DH5alpha
  Copy number: High Copy
Gene/Insert
  Gene/Insert name: Mars1Cy-EGFP (alt name: dL9.5-EGFP)
  Species: Synthetic
  Promoter: CMV
  Cloning method: Restriction Enzyme; 5′ cloning site NheI (not destroyed); 3′ cloning site XmaI (not destroyed)
  Sequencing primers: 5′ cgcaaatgggcggtaggcgtg; 3′ ctctacaaatgtggtatggctg
Terms and licenses: Academic/Nonprofit Terms; Industry Terms: Not Available to Industry
How to cite: pMars1CyeGFP was a gift from Alan Waggoner (Addgene plasmid # 75222 ; http://n2t.net/addgene:75222 ; RRID:Addgene_75222)
