[The description below was written by a language model from this plasmid's Addgene catalogue record and pLannotate feature annotations shown in this document.]
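Description:
pMars1CyeGFP is a mammalian expression plasmid of about 5.5 kb built on the Clontech pEGFP backbone, designed for intracellular expression of the fluorogen-activating protein (FAP) Mars1Cy fused to EGFP. It replicates in E. coli at high copy from a ColE1/pUC-type origin and also carries an f1 phage origin. A single Tn5 NeoR/KanR gene serves for selection in both hosts. The bacterial bla-type promoter drives it for kanamycin resistance, and the SV40 enhancer/early promoter, with the HSV TK polyadenylation signal downstream, drives it for G418 selection of transfected mammalian cells.

The payload is a synthetic open reading frame, cloned between NheI and XmaI, under the human CMV immediate-early enhancer and promoter and terminated by the SV40 poly(A) signal. The feature table annotates two successive segments with homology to the human immunoglobulin lambda light-chain variable region IGLV3-25, separated by a short intervening stretch. This fits the alternative name dL9.5, which suggests a tandem dimer of light-chain variable domains. The small "Twin-Strep-tag" fragment hit in that intervening stretch is most likely a match to linker sequence rather than a functional tag. EGFP follows in the same orientation, giving a C-terminal fluorescent fusion partner. Other short fragment hits (SV40 large T antigen, ble, bGH poly(A)) appear to be backbone remnants or incidental matches.

FAPs bind otherwise dim fluorogenic dyes and switch on their fluorescence, so the fusion offers a dye-dependent signal alongside constitutive green fluorescence that reports expression and localisation. The associated work concerns fluoromodule-based reporter/probe pairs for in vivo fluorescence imaging. The record does not name the cognate fluorogen.
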