Features (pLannotate 1.2.2; 16 found; start..end, strand, type, name):
     61..364     +  enhancer       CMV enhancer: human cytomegalovirus immediate early enhancer
    365..568     +  promoter       CMV promoter: human cytomegalovirus (CMV) immediate early promoter
    589..897     +  CDS            IGLV3-25 (fragment): LV325_HUMAN - Experimental evidence at protein level: Swiss-Prot protein existence level 1. V region of the variable domain of immunoglobulin light chains that participates in the antigen recognition (PubMed:24600447). Immunoglobulins, also known as antibodies, are membrane-bound or secreted glycoproteins produced by B lymphocytes. In the recognition phase of humoral immunity, the membrane-bound immunoglobulins serve as receptors which, upon binding of a specific antigen, trigger the clonal expansion and differentiation of B lymphocytes into immunoglobulins- secreting plasma cells. Secreted im
    972..989     +  CDS            Twin-Strep-tag (fragment): two Strep-Tag®II moieties connected by a linker for enhanced binding to Strep-Tactin®, an engineered form of streptavidin (Schmidt et al., 2013)
   1006..1284    +  CDS            IGLV3-25 (fragment): LV325_HUMAN - Experimental evidence at protein level: Swiss-Prot protein existence level 1. V region of the variable domain of immunoglobulin light chains that participates in the antigen recognition (PubMed:24600447). Immunoglobulins, also known as antibodies, are membrane-bound or secreted glycoproteins produced by B lymphocytes. In the recognition phase of humoral immunity, the membrane-bound immunoglobulins serve as receptors which, upon binding of a specific antigen, trigger the clonal expansion and differentiation of B lymphocytes into immunoglobulins- secreting plasma cells. Secreted im
   1387..2106    +  CDS            EGFP: the original enhanced GFP (Yang et al., 1996) mammalian codon-optimized
   2133..2217    +  CDS            large T antigen (fragment): large T antigen from SV40 (simian virus 40)
   2240..2361    +  polyA_signal   SV40 poly(A) signal: SV40 polyadenylation signal
   2395..2823    -  rep_origin     f1 ori (sequence partly withheld): f1 bacteriophage origin of replication; arrow indicates direction of (+) strand synthesis
   2850..2954    +  promoter       AmpR promoter: bla
   2956..3313    +  promoter       SV40 promoter: SV40 enhancer and early promoter
   3348..4142    +  CDS            NeoR/KanR: aminoglycoside phosphotransferase from Tn5; aph(3')-II (or nptII); confers resistance to neomycin, kanamycin, and G418 (Geneticin®)
   4163..4315    +  CDS            ble (fragment): BLE_KLEPN - Experimental evidence at protein level: Swiss-Prot protein existence level 1. Binding protein with a strong affinity to the bleomycin family of antibiotics. Binds to CL990; an antimitotic-antibiotic compound. From Klebsiella pneumoniae.
   4374..4421    +  polyA_signal   HSV TK poly(A) signal: herpes simplex virus thymidine kinase polyadenylation signal (Cole and Stacy, 1985)
   4512..4528    -  polyA_signal   bGH poly(A) signal (fragment): bovine growth hormone polyadenylation signal
   4750..5338    +  rep_origin     ori: high-copy-number ColE1/pMB1/pBR322/pUC origin of replication
>Addgene plasmid #75222 | pMars1CyeGFP | depositor full sequence | sequence record 145891 | Plasmid
TAGTTATTAATAGTAATCAATTACGGGGTCATTAGTTCATAGCCCATATATGGAGTTCCGCGTTACATAA
CTTACGGTAAATGGCCCGCCTGGCTGACCGCCCAACGACCCCCGCCCATTGACGTCAATAATGACGTATG
TTCCCATAGTAACGCCAATAGGGACTTTCCATTGACGTCAATGGGTGGAGTATTTACGGTAAACTGCCCA
CTTGGCAGTACATCAAGTGTATCATATGCCAAGTACGCCCCCTATTGACGTCAATGACGGTAAATGGCCC
GCCTGGCATTATGCCCAGTACATGACCTTATGGGACTTTCCTACTTGGCAGTACATCTACGTATTAGTCA
TCGCTATTACCATGGTGATGCGGTTTTGGCAGTACATCAATGGGCGTGGATAGCGGTTTGACTCACGGGG
ATTTCCAAGTCTCCACCCCATTGACGTCAATGGGAGTTTGTTTTGGCACCAAAATCAACGGGACTTTCCA
AAATGTCGTAACAACTCCGCCCCATTGACGCAAATGGGCGGTAGGCGTGTACGGTGGGAGGTCTATATAA
GCAGAGCTGGTTTAGTGAACCGTCAGATCCGCTAGCGCTACCGGTCGCCACCATGGCCTCTTACGAATTA
ACACAACCTCCATCTGTTTCTGTTTCTCCAGGTCAAACTGCTAGAATTACTTGTTCTGGTGATGCTTTGC
CAAAACAATACACTTACTGGTATCAACAAAAAGCTGGTCAAGCTCCAGTTTTGGTTATTTATAAAGATAC
TGAAAGACCATCTGGTATTCCAGAAAGATTCTCAGGTACTTCTTCTGGTACTACTGCTACTTTGACTATT
TCTGGTGTTCAAGCTGAAGATGAAGCTGATTATTATTGTCAATCTGCTGATTCTTCTGGTTCTCATGTAT
TTTTCGGTGGTGGTACTAAAGTTACTGTTTTGTCTGGTGGAGGAGGCCCAGGTGGCGGTTCAGGTGGAGG
TTCTGGCGGAGGTTCTGGTGGAGGTTCCTATGAGTTGACTCAGCCACCCTCGGTGTCAGTGTCCCCAGGA
CAGACGGCCAGGATCACCTGCTCTGGAGATGCATTGCCAAAGCAATATACTTATTGGTACCAGCAGAAGG
CAGGCCAGGCCCCTGTCTTGGTGATATATAAAGACACTGAGAGGCCCTCAGGGATCCCTGAGCGATTCTC
TGGTACCAGTTCAGGGACAACAGCCACATTGACCATCAGTGGAGTCCAGGCAGAAGACGAGGCTGACTAT
TACTGTCAATCAGCAGACAGCAGTGGTTCCCACGTTTTCTTCGGCGGAGGGACCAAGGTGACCGTACTAT
CCGGAGGGCGCGCCTCTGGTGGCGGAGCTTCTGGAGGTGGTTCTGGCGGCTCTGGTATGGTGAGCAAGGG
CGAGGAGCTGTTCACCGGGGTGGTGCCCATCCTGGTCGAGCTGGACGGCGACGTAAACGGCCACAAGTTC
AGCGTGTCCGGCGAGGGCGAGGGCGATGCCACCTACGGCAAGCTGACCCTGAAGTTCATCTGCACCACCG
GCAAGCTGCCCGTGCCCTGGCCCACCCTCGTGACCACCCTGACCTACGGCGTGCAGTGCTTCAGCCGCTA
CCCCGACCACATGAAGCAGCACGACTTCTTCAAGTCCGCCATGCCCGAAGGCTACGTCCAGGAGCGCACC
ATCTTCTTCAAGGACGACGGCAACTACAAGACCCGCGCCGAGGTGAAGTTCGAGGGCGACACCCTGGTGA
ACCGCATCGAGCTGAAGGGCATCGACTTCAAGGAGGACGGCAACATCCTGGGGCACAAGCTGGAGTACAA
CTACAACAGCCACAACGTCTATATCATGGCCGACAAGCAGAAGAACGGCATCAAGGTGAACTTCAAGATC
CGCCACAACATCGAGGACGGCAGCGTGCAGCTCGCCGACCACTACCAGCAGAACACCCCCATCGGCGACG
GCCCCGTGCTGCTGCCCGACAACCACTACCTGAGCACCCAGTCCGCCCTGAGCAAAGACCCCAACGAGAA
GCGCGATCACATGGTCCTGCTGGAGTTCGTGACCGCCGCCGGGATCACTCTCGGCATGGACGAGCTGTAC
AAGTAACCCGGGATCCACCGGATCTAGATAACTGATCATAATCAGCCATACCACATTTGTAGAGGTTTTA
CTTGCTTTAAAAAACCTCCCACACCTCCCCCTGAACCTGAAACATAAAATGAATGCAATTGTTGTTGTTA
ACTTGTTTATTGCAGCTTATAATGGTTACAAATAAAGCAATAGCATCACAAATTTCACAAATAAAGCATT
TTTTTCACTGCATTCTAGTTGTGGTTTGTCCAAACTCATCAATGTATCTTAACGCGTAAATTGTAAGCGT
TAATATTTTGTTAAAATTCGCGTTAAATTTTTGTTAAATCAGCTCATTTTTTAACCAATAGGCCGAAATC
GGCAAAATCCCTTATAAATCAAAAGAATAGACCGAGATAGGGT
[37 nt withheld, positions 2494-2530]
AAAGAACGTGGACTCCAACGTCAAAGG
[49 nt withheld, positions 2558-2606]
T
[91 nt withheld, positions 2608-2698]
G
[124 nt withheld, positions 2700-2823]
CAGGTGGCACTTTTCGGGGAAATGTGCGCGGAACCCCTATTTGTTTATTTTTCTAAATACATTCAAATAT
GTATCCGCTCATGAGACAATAACCCTGATAAATGCTTCAATAATATTGAAAAAGGAAGAGTCCTGAGGCG
GAAAGAACCAGCTGTGGAATGTGTGTCAGTTAGGGTGTGGAAAGTCCCCAGGCTCCCCAGCAGGCAGAAG
TATGCAAAGCATGCATCTCAATTAGTCAGCAACCAGGTGTGGAAAGTCCCCAGGCTCCCCAGCAGGCAGA
AGTATGCAAAGCATGCATCTCAATTAGTCAGCAACCATAGTCCCGCCCCTAACTCCGCCCATCCCGCCCC
TAACTCCGCCCAGTTCCGCCCATTCTCCGCCCCATGGCTGACTAATTTTTTTTATTTATGCAGAGGCCGA
GGCCGCCTCGGCCTCTGAGCTATTCCAGAAGTAGTGAGGAGGCTTTTTTGGAGGCCTAGGCTTTTGCAAA
GATCGATCAAGAGACAGGATGAGGATCGTTTCGCATGATTGAACAAGATGGATTGCACGCAGGTTCTCCG
GCCGCTTGGGTGGAGAGGCTATTCGGCTATGACTGGGCACAACAGACAATCGGCTGCTCTGATGCCGCCG
TGTTCCGGCTGTCAGCGCAGGGGCGCCCGGTTCTTTTTGTCAAGACCGACCTGTCCGGTGCCCTGAATGA
ACTGCAAGACGAGGCAGCGCGGCTATCGTGGCTGGCCACGACGGGCGTTCCTTGCGCAGCTGTGCTCGAC
GTTGTCACTGAAGCGGGAAGGGACTGGCTGCTATTGGGCGAAGTGCCGGGGCAGGATCTCCTGTCATCTC
ACCTTGCTCCTGCCGAGAAAGTATCCATCATGGCTGATGCAATGCGGCGGCTGCATACGCTTGATCCGGC
TACCTGCCCATTCGACCACCAAGCGAAACATCGCATCGAGCGAGCACGTACTCGGATGGAAGCCGGTCTT
GTCGATCAGGATGATCTGGACGAAGAGCATCAGGGGCTCGCGCCAGCCGAACTGTTCGCCAGGCTCAAGG
CGAGCATGCCCGACGGCGAGGATCTCGTCGTGACCCATGGCGATGCCTGCTTGCCGAATATCATGGTGGA
AAATGGCCGCTTTTCTGGATTCATCGACTGTGGCCGGCTGGGTGTGGCGGACCGCTATCAGGACATAGCG
TTGGCTACCCGTGATATTGCTGAAGAGCTTGGCGGCGAATGGGCTGACCGCTTCCTCGTGCTTTACGGTA
TCGCCGCTCCCGATTCGCAGCGCATCGCCTTCTATCGCCTTCTTGACGAGTTCTTCTGAGCGGGACTCTG
GGGTTCGAAATGACCGACCAAGCGACGCCCAACCTGCCATCACGAGATTTCGATTCCACCGCCGCCTTCT
ATGAAAGGTTGGGCTTCGGAATCGTTTTCCGGGACGCCGGCTGGATGATCCTCCAGCGCGGGGATCTCAT
GCTGGAGTTCTTCGCCCACCCTAGGGGGAGGCTAACTGAAACACGGAAGGAGACAATACCGGAAGGAACC
CGCGCTATGACGGCAATAAAAAGACAGAATAAAACGCACGGTGTTGGGTCGTTTGTTCATAAACGCGGGG
TTCGGTCCCAGGGCTGGCACTCTGTCGATACCCCACCGAGACCCCATTGGGGCCAATACGCCCGCGTTTC
TTCCTTTTCCCCACCCCACCCCCCAAGTTCGGGTGAAGGCCCAGGGCTCGCAGCCAACGTCGGGGCGGCA
GGCCCTGCCATAGCCTCAGGTTACTCATATATACTTTAGATTGATTTAAAACTTCATTTTTAATTTAAAA
GGATCTAGGTGAAGATCCTTTTTGATAATCTCATGACCAAAATCCCTTAACGTGAGTTTTCGTTCCACTG
AGCGTCAGACCCCGTAGAAAAGATCAAAGGATCTTCTTGAGATCCTTTTTTTCTGCGCGTAATCTGCTGC
TTGCAAACAAAAAAACCACCGCTACCAGCGGTGGTTTGTTTGCCGGATCAAGAGCTACCAACTCTTTTTC
CGAAGGTAACTGGCTTCAGCAGAGCGCAGATACCAAATACTGTCCTTCTAGTGTAGCCGTAGTTAGGCCA
CCACTTCAAGAACTCTGTAGCACCGCCTACATACCTCGCTCTGCTAATCCTGTTACCAGTGGCTGCTGCC
AGTGGCGATAAGTCGTGTCTTACCGGGTTGGACTCAAGACGATAGTTACCGGATAAGGCGCAGCGGTCGG
GCTGAACGGGGGGTTCGTGCACACAGCCCAGCTTGGAGCGAACGACCTACACCGAACTGAGATACCTACA
GCGTGAGCTATGAGAAAGCGCCACGCTTCCCGAAGGGAGAAAGGCGGACAGGTATCCGGTAAGCGGCAGG
GTCGGAACAGGAGAGCGCACGAGGGAGCTTCCAGGGGGAAACGCCTGGTATCTTTATAGTCCTGTCGGGT
TTCGCCACCTCTGACTTGAGCGTCGATTTTTGTGATGCTCGTCAGGGGGGCGGAGCCTATGGAAAAACGC
CAGCAACGCGGCCTTTTTACGGTTCCTGGCCTTTTGCTGGCCTTTTGCTCACATGTTCTTTCCTGCGTTA
TCCCCTGATTCTGTGGATAACCGTATTACCGCCATGCAT
