>Addgene plasmid #75222 | pMars1CyeGFP | addgene partial sequence | sequence record 148378 | CMV-F 5'-CGCAAATGGGCGGTAGGCGTG-3'
GCAGAGCTGGTTTAGTGAACCGTCAGATCCGCTAGCGCTACCGGTCGCCACCATGGCCTCTTACGAATTA
ACACAACCTCCATCTGTTTCTGTTTCTCCAGGTCAAACTGCTAGAATTACTTGTTCTGGTGATGCTTTGC
CAAAACAATACACTTACTGGTATCAACAAAAAGCTGGTCAAGCTCCAGTTTTGGTTATTTATAAAGATAC
TGAAAGACCATCTGGTATTCCAGAAAGATTCTCAGGTACTTCTTCTGGTACTACTGCTACTTTGACTATT
TCTGGTGTTCAAGCTGAAGATGAAGCTGATTATTATTGTCAATCTGCTGATTCTTCTGGTTCTCATGTAT
TTTTCGGTGGTGGTACTAAAGTTACTGTTTTGTCTGGTGGAGGAGGCCCAGGTGGCGGTTCAGGTGGAGG
TTCTGGCGGAGGTTCTGGTGGAGGTTCCTATGAGTTGACTCAGCCACCCTCGGTGTCAGTGTCCCCAGGA
CAGACGGCCAGGATCACCTGCTCTGGAGATGCATTGCCAAAGCAATATACTTATTGGTACCAGCAGAAGG
CAGGCCAGGCCCCTGTCTTGGTGATATATAAAGACACTGAGAGGCCCTCAGGGATCCCTGAGCGATTCTC
TGGTACCAGTTCAGGGACAACAGCCACATTGACCATCAGTGGAGTCCAGGCAGAAGACGAGGCTGACTAT
TACTGTCAATCAGCAGACAGCAGTGGTTCCCACGTTTTCTTCGGCGGAGGGACCAAGGTGACCGTACTAT
CCGGAGGGCGCGCCTCTGGTGGCGGAGCTTCTGGAGGTGGTTCTGGCGGCTCTGGTATGGTGAGCAAGGG
CGAGGAGCTGTTCACCGGGGTGGTGCCCATCCTGGTCGAGCTGGACGGCGACGTAAACGGCCACAAGTTC
AGCGTGTCCGGCGAGGGCGAGGGCGATGCCACCTACGGCAAGCTGACCC
