>Addgene plasmid #75222 | pMars1CyeGFP | addgene partial sequence | sequence record 148379 | EGFP-C 5'-CATGGTCCTGCTGGAGTTCGTG-3'
GGCATGGACGAGCTGTACAAGTAACCCGGGATCCACCGGATCTAGATAACTGATCATAATCAGCCATACC
ACATTTGTAGAGGTTTTACTTGCTTTAAAAAACCTCCCACACCTCCCCCTGAACCTGAAACATAAAATGA
ATGCAATTGTTGTTGTTAACTTGTTTATTGCAGCTTATAATGGTTACAAATAAAGCAATAGCATCACAAA
TTTCACAAATAAAGCATTTTTTTCACTGCATTCTAGTTGTGGTTTGTCCAAACTCATCAATGTATCTTAA
CGCGTAAATTGTAAGCGTTAATATTTTGTTAAAATTCGCGTTAAATTTTTGTTAAATCAGCTCATTTTTT
AACCAATAGGCCGAAATCGGCAAAATCCCTTATAAATCAAAAGAATAGACCGAGATAGGGT
[37 nt withheld, positions 412-448]
AAAGAACGTGGACTCCAACGTCAAAGG
[49 nt withheld, positions 476-524]
T
[91 nt withheld, positions 526-616]
G
[124 nt withheld, positions 618-741]
CAGGTGGCACTTTTCGGGGAAATGTGCGCGGAACCCCTATTTGTTTATTTTTCTAAATACATTCAAATAT
GTATCCGCTCATGAGACAATAACCCTGATAAATGCTTCAATAATATTGAAAAAGGAAGAGTCCTGAGGCG
GAAAGAACCAGCTGTGGAATGTGTGTCAGTTAGGGTGTGGAAAGTCCCCAGGCTCCCCAGCAGGCAGAAG
TATGCAAAGCATGCATCTCAATTAGTCAGCAACCAGGTGTGGAAAGTCCCCAGGCTCCCCAGCAGGCAGA
AGTATGCAAAGCATGCATCTCAATTAGTCAGCAACCATAGTC
